>Addgene plasmid #224415 | pBa.PEX 1-42-tdTM-FKBP | addgene full sequence | sequence record 446055 | Addgene NGS Result
GTGGGGGGGGCGGGCGGGGCGGCCCCACCCCCCCCGCCCCCCCCCCCCCCCGGGGTGGGGGGGGCGCGCG
GGGGGGGGGGGGGGGGGCGGGGGGGGGGGGGGGGCGGGGGGGGGGCGGGGGGGGGGGGGGGGGGGGGGGG
GGGGGGGGGGCGGGGGGGGGGGGGGCCGCCTCGGGCCGGGGAGGGCTCGGGGGAGGGGCGCGGCGGCCCC
CGGAGCGCCGGCGGCTGTCGAGGCGCGGCGAGCCGCAGCCATTGCCTTTTATGGTAATCGTGCGAGAGGG
CGCAGGGACTTCCTTTGTCCCAAATCTGTGCGGAGCCGAAATCTGGGAGGCGCCGCCGCACCCCCTCTAG
CGGGCGCGGGGCGAAGCGGTGCGGCGCCGGCAGGAAGGAAATGGGCGGGGAGGGCCTTCGTGCGTCGCCG
CGCCGCCGTCCCCTTCTCCATCTCCAGCCTCGGGGCTGTCCGCAGGGGGACGGCTGCCTTCGGGGGGGAC
GGGGCAGGGCGGGGTTCGGCTTCTGGCGTGTGACCGGCGGGGTTTATATCTTCCCTTCTCTGTTCCTCCG
CAGCCCCCAAGCTTGGCGCGCCACCGCCACCATGCTGAGATCAATGTGGAATTTTCTGAAACGTCACAAA
AAGAAATGCATCTTCCTGGGCACAGTCCTCGGAGGAGTATATATCCTGGGAAAATATGGACAGAAAAAAA
TTAGAGAAATACAAGAAGCCGATCCTAGGCCTACCATGGTGAGCAAGGGCGAGGAGGTCATCAAAGAGTT
CATGCGCTTCAAGGTGCGCATGGAGGGCTCCATGAACGGCCACGAGTTCGAGATCGAGGGCGAGGGCGAG
GGCCGCCCCTACGAGGGCACCCAGACCGCCAAGCTGAAGGTGACCAAGGGCGGCCCCCTGCCCTTCGCCT
GGGACATCCTGTCCCCCCAGTTCATGTACGGCTCCAAGGCGTACGTGAAGCACCCCGCCGACATCCCCGA
TTACAAGAAGCTGTCCTTCCCCGAGGGCTTCAAGTGGGAGCGCGTGATGAACTTCGAGGACGGCGGTCTG
GTGACCGTGACCCAGGACTCCTCCCTGCAGGACGGCACGCTGATCTACAAGGTGAAGATGCGCGGCACCA
ACTTCCCCCCCGACGGCCCCGTAATGCAGAAGAAGACCATGGGCTGGGAGGCCTCCACCGAGCGCCTGTA
CCCCCGCGACGGCGTGCTGAAGGGCGAGATCCACCAGGCCCTGAAGCTGAAGGACGGCGGCCGCTACCTG
GTGGAGTTCAAGACCATCTACATGGCCAAGAAGCCCGTGCAACTGCCCGGCTACTACTACGTGGACACCA
AGCTGGACATCACCTCCCACAACGAGGACTACACCATCGTGGAACAGTACGAGCGCTCCGAGGGCCGCCA
CCACCTGTTCCTGGGGCATGGCACCGGCAGCACCGGCAGCGGCAGCTCCGGCACCGCCTCCTCCGAGGAC
AACAACATGGCCGTCATCAAAGAGTTCATGCGCTTCAAGGTGCGCATGGAGGGCTCCATGAACGGCCACG
AGTTCGAGATCGAGGGCGAGGGCGAGGGCCGCCCCTACGAGGGCACCCAGACCGCCAAGCTGAAGGTGAC
CAAGGGCGGCCCCCTGCCCTTCGCCTGGGACATCCTGTCCCCCCAGTTCATGTACGGCTCCAAGGCGTAC
GTGAAGCACCCCGCCGACATCCCCGATTACAAGAAGCTGTCCTTCCCCGAGGGCTTCAAGTGGGAGCGCG
TGATGAACTTCGAGGACGGCGGTCTGGTGACCGTGACCCAGGACTCCTCCCTGCAGGACGGCACGCTGAT
CTACAAGGTGAAGATGCGCGGCACCAACTTCCCCCCCGACGGCCCCGTAATGCAGAAGAAGACCATGGGC
TGGGAGGCCTCCACCGAGCGCCTGTACCCCCGCGACGGCGTGCTGAAGGGCGAGATCCACCAGGCCCTGA
AGCTGAAGGACGGCGGCCGCTACCTGGTGGAGTTCAAGACCATCTACATGGCCAAGAAGCCCGTGCAACT
GCCCGGCTACTACTACGTGGACACCAAGCTGGACATCACCTCCCACAACGAGGACTACACCATCGTGGAA
CAGTACGAGCGCTCCGAGGGCCGCCACCACCTGTTCCTGTACGGCATGGACGAGCTGTACAAGCGGACCG
GCGCTAGCGGAGGCGGATCTGGAGGCGGGAGCGGAGGCGGTTCCGGAGGCGGGACTAGAGGAGTGCAGGT
GGAAACCATCTCCCCAGGAGACGGGCGCACCTTCCCCAAGCGCGGCCAGACCTGCGTGGTGCACTACACC
GGGATGCTTGAAGATGGAAAGAAATTTGATTCCTCCCGGGACAGAAACAAGCCCTTTAAGTTTATGCTAG
GCAAGCAGGAGGTGATCCGAGGCTGGGAAGAAGGGGTTGCCCAGATGAGTGTGGGTCAGAGAGCCAAACT
GACTATATCTCCAGATTATGCCTATGGTGCCACTGGGCACCCAGGCATCATCCCACCACATGCCACTCTC
GTCTTCGATGTGGAGCTTCTAAAACTGGAAACTAGTTATTGAGGATCATAATCAGCCATATCACATCTGT
AGAGGTTTTACTTGCTTTAAAAAACCTCCCACACCTCCCCCTGAACCTGAAACATAAAATGAATGCAATT
GTTGTTGTTAACTTGTTTATTGCAGCTTATAATGGTTACAAATAAAGCAATAGCATCACAAATTTCACAA
ATAAAGCATTTTTTTCACTGCATTCTAGTTGTGGTTTGTCCAAACTCATCAATGTATCTTATCATGTCTG
GATCCCCGGGTACCGAGCTCGAATTCGTAATCATGTCATAGCTGTTTCCTGTGTGAAATTGTTATCCGCT
CACAATTCCACACAACATACGAGCCGGAAGCATAAAGTGTAAAGCCTGGGGTGCCTAATGAGTGAGCTAA
CTCACATTAATTGCGTTGCGCTCACTGCCCGCTTTCCAGTCGGGAAACCTGTCGTGCCAGCTGCATTAAT
GAATCGGCCAACGCGCGGGGAGAGGCGGTTTGCGTATTGGGCGCTCTTCCGCTTCCTCGCTCACTGACTC
GCTGCGCTCGGTCGTTCGGCTGCGGCGAGCGGTATCAGCTCACTCAAAGGCGGTAATACGGTTATCCACA
GAATCAGGGGATAACGCAGGAAAGAACATGTGAGCAAAAGGCCAGCAAAAGGCCAGGAACCGTAAAAAGG
CCGCGTTGCTGGCGTTTTTCCATAGGCTCCGCCCCCCTGACGAGCATCACAAAAATCGACGCTCAAGTCA
GAGGTGGCGAAACCCGACAGGACTATAAAGATACCAGGCGTTTCCCCCTGGAAGCTCCCTCGTGCGCTCT
CCTGTTCCGACCCTGCCGCTTACCGGATACCTGTCCGCCTTTCTCCCTTCGGGAAGCGTGGCGCTTTCTC
ATAGCTCACGCTGTAGGTATCTCAGTTCGGTGTAGGTCGTTCGCTCCAAGCTGGGCTGTGTGCACGAACC
CCCCGTTCAGCCCGACCGCTGCGCCTTATCCGGTAACTATCGTCTTGAGTCCAACCCGGTAAGACACGAC
TTATCGCCACTGGCAGCAGCCACTGGTAACAGGATTAGCAGAGCGAGGTATGTAGGCGGTGCTACAGAGT
TCTTGAAGTGGTGGCCTAACTACGGCTACACTAGAAGAACAGTATTTGGTATCTGCGCTCTGCTGAAGCC
AGTTACCTTCGGAAAAAGAGTTGGTAGCTCTTGATCCGGCAAACAAACCACCGCTGGTAGCGGTGGTTTT
TTTGTTTGCAAGCAGCAGATTACGCGCAGAAAAAAAGGATCTCAAGAAGATCCTTTGATCTTTTCTACGG
GGTCTGACGCTCAGTGGAACGAAAACTCACGTTAAGGGATTTTGGTCATGAGATTATCAAAAAGGATCTT
CACCTAGATCCTTTTAAATTAAAAATGAAGTTTTAAATCAATCTAAAGTATATATGAGTAAACTTGGTCT
GACAGTTACCAATGCTTAATCAGTGAGGCACCTATCTCAGCGATCTGTCTATTTCGTTCATCCATAGTTG
CCTGACTCCCCGTCGTGTAGATAACTACGATACGGGAGGGCTTACCATCTGGCCCCAGTGCTGCAATGAT
ACCGCGAGACCCACGCTCACCGGCTCCAGATTTATCAGCAATAAACCAGCCAGCCGGAAGGGCCGAGCGC
AGAAGTGGTCCTGCAACTTTATCCGCCTCCATCCAGTCTATTAATTGTTGCCGGGAAGCTAGAGTAAGTA
GTTCGCCAGTTAATAGTTTGCGCAACGTTGTTGCCATTGCTACAGGCATCGTGGTGTCACGCTCGTCGTT
TGGTATGGCTTCATTCAGCTCCGGTTCCCAACGATCAAGGCGAGTTACATGATCCCCCATGTTGTGCAAA
AAAGCGGTTAGCTCCTTCGGTCCTCCGATCGTTGTCAGAAGTAAGTTGGCCGCAGTGTTATCACTCATGG
TTATGGCAGCACTGCATAATTCTCTTACTGTCATGCCATCCGTAAGATGCTTTTCTGTGACTGGTGAGTA
CTCAACCAAGTCATTCTGAGAATAGTGTATGCGGCGACCGAGTTGCTCTTGCCCGGCGTCAATACGGGAT
AATACCGCGCCACATAGCAGAACTTTAAAAGTGCTCATCATTGGAAAACGTTCTTCGGGGCGAAAACTCT
CAAGGATCTTACCGCTGTTGAGATCCAGTTCGATGTAACCCACTCGTGCACCCAACTGATCTTCAGCATC
TTTTACTTTCACCAGCGTTTCTGGGTGAGCAAAAACAGGAAGGCAAAATGCCGCAAAAAAGGGAATAAGG
GCGACACGGAAATGTTGAATACTCATACTCTTCCTTTTTCAATATTATTGAAGCATTTATCAGGGTTATT
GTCTCATGAGCGGATACATATTTGAATGTATTTAGAAAAATAAACAAATAGGGGTTCCGCGCACATTTCC
CCGAAAAGTGCCACCTGACGTCTAAGAAACCATTATTATCATGACATTAACCTATAAAAATAGGCGTATC
ACGAGGCCCTTTCGTCTCGCGCGTTTCGGTGATGACGGTGAAAACCTCTGACACATGCAGCTCCCGGAGA
CGGTCACAGCTTGTCTGTAAGCGGATGCCGGGAGCAGACAAGCCCGTCAGGGCGCGTCAGCGGGTGTTGG
CGGGTGTCGGGGCTGGCTTAACTATGCGGCATCAGAGCAGATTGTACTGAGAGTGCACCATATGCGGTGT
GAAATACCGCACAGATGCGTAAGGAGAAAATACCGCATCAGGCGCCATTCGCCATTCAGGCTGCGCAACT
GTTGGGAAGGGCGATCGGTGCGGGCCTCTTCGCTATTACGCCAGCTGGCGAAAGGGGGATGTGCTGCAAG
GCGATTAAGTTGGGTAACGCCAGGGTTTTCCCAGTCACGACGTTGTAAAACGACGGCCAGTGCCAAGTTG
GGATCTTTGCATTGGCCCACGGCTCTCAGGATGGGGATGCTCCCCTTCAGCACCCGGTTCCCCTTGGAAA
CTGATGGTCCTGGCTCTGTGGCATGGCAGTGGCACTGTGAGGAGCCCCCTACCAGCAGCACACAGTGGGG
TTGGCACTGCCACGCTCCGGATGCCGCGCTCTGATCCAACCCCATAATCAAGGGAACCCGAATTGCCCCA
TCATTGCCCCCACCACCCCCATCCTGCCGGGCCCTCACACCCCACGCTGCCTTCTGGTGACATTCCCCAG
CCCAAACCCACGGCTTCATGGCTACCGCGGGGCATTTCCCATTGCCGCCCCATTATCAGCTCTGCACACC
TCCCGCTGTACCCATGCCTCGTGGCTGCCCTTCTTTGACGTATAATCTTCTAATTAATACCCGGCCTTGT
CAAAGTGGAGCACAAACGTTAATTAATTCCCCAGCAGGCAGGTAATTAACAGTGTGACTCCCTTTTTGCT
GCGAGTGGGGCTGATACAGAGAGATGTGGCACTATGGAGCCCACGGGGTCCTGGCACTGGGTGCCCACGG
AGGTCCCCATGTGCTGCAGTGTCACCGCCTCCGAGGAGACAGTATTGTCCCTGCGGTGTCCCTGCAGCTC
AGCTCTGTCCACAGGGCCACCTCCAGTTTGGAGGGGACACAATGCAGCCCCGATGCAACCCATCCTCGCA
GCATCCCAGGGACAAAGACCCCACTGCAAGACCGCACACAGGGCTGGGTCCCGCTCCCCTAATATCTACA
GTGCTTCTTGCATGGCCCCTTAATCAATGCAGTTAATCAGCATGCGCTCATGCACCGCTCTGGAGCTGCA
AAGCCCCTCGCAGCGCTGCTCACCAACACCGCGCACCGCCCCGGCCCAGCCTGCAGCACGCGCTGCAAAC
AGGAAAGAAACAAAATATTGCCCAAATGTAGGCAAAGGCATTCGGCTGCCTTGACCTCCGCCGGGCCGGG
CCCTGCCTGACTCAGCTCCTTACTCAGCGCTCGCTTCCTCCCTCCGGCTGCCACCGCCGCAGCGCACACC
CTGACAAAGAGTGGCCCTTAACGGGCTCTGAGGTGCACCCAGCAGTGCACTCAGCAGTCCAAGGGCCGGC
CTGGAGGTTTGCACCGCTACGTGCTGACATTAGCATTGAACTTGGCCCTGGGTAGTGCTGCAGGCCGGGC
GGGGTGGGTGTAGAGAGTGCAGCGCGCGTTGCACCCGGTGCCCCTTCCCCTCCCTTGCATCCCAGCAGGC
TGCACCCCAGCACCAGGCCCGTGCATGCATGCTCCTGGTGTTATTGCAGCCTGGTGCATGCATGCGTCTT
GATGGTGCAGCGCTGTGCATGCATCCTCCTTGGTGTGTAGCAGTCTAGTGCATGCATACCCCTCGGTGTT
ATTGCTGCTCTGTGCACGCACGCTCATTGTATCACTTCATCCCAGTGCATGCACTCACACTGGAGCGATT
GCTGCTCGGTGCACGCACACTCATTGTATCACTGCAGCTCAGTGGCTGCACGCACACCGGTGTTATTGCT
GCTCGGTGCGTGCATGCACATCAGTGTCGCTGCAGCTCAGTGCATGCACGCTCATTGCCCATCGCTATCC
CTGCCTCTCCTGCTGGCGCTCCCCGGGAGGTGACTTCAAGGGGACCGCAGGACCACCTCGGGGGTGGGGG
GAGGGCTGCACACGCGGACCCCGCTCCCCCTCCCCAACAAAGCACTGTGGAATCAAAAAGGGGGGAGGGG
GGATGGAGGGGCGCGTCACACCCCCGCCCCACACCCTCACCTCGAGGTGAGCCCCACGTTCTGCTTCACT
CTCCCCATCTCCCCCCCCTCCCCACCCCCAATTTTGTATTTATTTATTTTTTAATTATTTTGTGCAGCGA
TGGGGGCGGGGGGGGGGGGGGCGCGCGCCGGGCGGGGGGGGGGGGGGGGGGGGGGGGGGGGGGGGGGGGG
GGGGGCGGCGGGGGGGGGGGCGGGCGGGGGGGGGGGGGGGCGCGGGGGGGGGGTGGGGGGGGGGTGGGGG
GGGGGGGGGGGGGGGTGGGGCGAGGGGGGGGGGGGGGGGGGGGGGGGGGGGGG
Features (pLannotate 1.2.2; 25 found; start..end, strand, type, name):
     32..51      -  promoter       chicken β-actin promoter (fragment): contains a 21-bp deletion relative to the standard chicken β-actin promoter
     68..85      +  promoter       chicken β-actin promoter (fragment): No description available
     83..106     +  promoter       chicken β-actin promoter (fragment): No description available
    111..137     +  promoter       chicken β-actin promoter (fragment): contains a 21-bp deletion relative to the standard chicken β-actin promoter
    144..530     +  intron         chimeric intron (fragment): chimera between introns from chicken β-actin and rabbit β-globin
    592..717     +  CDS            Pex3 (fragment): PEX3_MOUSE - Experimental evidence at protein level: Swiss-Prot protein existence level 1. Involved in peroxisome biosynthesis and integrity. Assembles membrane vesicles before the matrix proteins are translocated. As a docking factor for PEX19, is necessary for the import of peroxisomal membrane proteins in the peroxisomes. From Mus musculus (Mouse).
    736..2163    +  CDS            tdTomato: tandem dimeric (pseudo-monomeric) derivative of DsRed (Shaner et al., 2004) mammalian codon-optimized
   2230..2550    +  CDS            DmrB: F36V mutant of FK506-binding protein FKBP12 binds synthetic ligands that do not bind wild-type FKBP
   2564..2647    +  CDS            large T antigen (fragment): large T antigen from SV40 (simian virus 40)
   2670..2804    +  polyA_signal   SV40 poly(A) signal: SV40 polyadenylation signal
   2859..2875    -  protein_bind   lac operator: The lac repressor binds to the lac operator to inhibit transcription in E. coli. This inhibition can be relieved by adding lactose or isopropyl-β-D-thiogalactopyranoside (IPTG). lac repressor encoded by lacI
   2883..2913    -  promoter       lac promoter: promoter for the E. coli lac operon
   2928..2949    -  protein_bind   CAP binding site: CAP binding activates transcription in the presence of cAMP. E. coli catabolite activator protein
   2962..3054    -  CDS            lacI (fragment): lac repressor; lacI; The lac repressor binds to the lac operator to inhibit transcription in E. coli. This inhibition can be relieved by adding lactose or isopropyl-β-D-thiogalactopyranoside (IPTG).
   3237..3825    -  rep_origin     ori: high-copy-number ColE1/pMB1/pBR322/pUC origin of replication
   3996..4856    -  CDS            AmpR: β-lactamase; bla; confers resistance to ampicillin, carbenicillin, and related antibiotics
   4857..4961    -  promoter       AmpR promoter: bla
   5056..5091    +  CDS            rop (fragment): Rop protein, which maintains plasmids at low copy number; rop
   5193..5292    +  misc_feature   bom (fragment): basis of mobility region from pBR322
   5298..5452    -  CDS            lacZα (fragment): LacZα fragment of β-galactosidase; lacZ fragment
   7252..7371    +  promoter       chicken β-actin promoter (fragment): contains a 21-bp deletion relative to the standard chicken β-actin promoter
   7404..7427    +  promoter       chicken β-actin promoter (fragment): No description available
   7436..7457    +  promoter       chicken β-actin promoter (fragment): contains a 21-bp deletion relative to the standard chicken β-actin promoter
   7480..7501    +  promoter       chicken β-actin promoter (fragment): contains a 21-bp deletion relative to the standard chicken β-actin promoter
   7516..7537    +  promoter       chicken β-actin promoter (fragment): No description available
