[The description below was written by a language model from this plasmid's Addgene catalogue record and pLannotate feature annotations shown in this document.]
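Description:
pBa.PEX 1-42-tdTM-FKBP is a 7.5 kb mammalian expression plasmid built on the pBeta-Actin-tdTM-FKBP backbone. It is propagated in E. coli through a high-copy ColE1/pUC-type origin and selected with ampicillin via the β-lactamase gene. Remnants of pBR322/pUC-derived sequence (fragments of rop, bom, lacZα, lacI and the lac promoter/operator) are also annotated but have no evident role in the design. The depositor notes that the pBa vector is prone to recombination, which is consistent with its propagation in a recombination-stabilising strain.

Expression is driven by the chicken β-actin promoter, detected as a series of short fragments spanning the plasmid's numbering origin, followed by a portion of the chicken β-actin/rabbit β-globin chimeric intron. The open reading frame begins with a small N-terminal piece of mouse Pex3 (residues 1–42 according to the name; the annotated match is 126 bp and the catalogue lists a 144 bp insert). Pex3 is a peroxisomal membrane protein involved in peroxisome biogenesis and acts as the docking factor for PEX19. This fragment is fused at its C-terminus to tdTomato, a tandem-dimer red fluorescent protein, and then to an FKBP domain. The annotation tool identifies that domain as DmrB, the F36V variant of FKBP12, although the catalogue says only "FKBP". A short SV40 large T antigen fragment and the SV40 polyadenylation signal terminate the unit.

The stated purpose is simply mammalian expression of Pex3. The design suggests a fluorescent, peroxisome-anchored FKBP module of the kind used in ligand-induced dimerisation assays, and the associated publication concerns kinesin regulation and dendrite-selective transport in neurons. The record does not describe the specific assay or the binding partner.
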