Addgene plasmid #224415: pBa.PEX 1-42-tdTM-FKBP
Purpose: Mammalian expression of Pex3
Depositing lab: Marvin Bentley. Depositing organization: Rensselaer Polytechnic Institute. Publication: Kinesin Regulation in the Proximal Axon is Essential for Dendrite-selective Transport. Mendoza CS, Plowinske CR, Montgomery AC, Quinones GB, Banker G, Bentley M. Mol Biol Cell. 2024 Jun 1;35(6):ar81. doi: 10.1091/mbc.E23-11-0457. Epub 2024 Apr 10. PubMed 38598291.
Backbone
  Vector backbone: pBeta-Actin-tdTM-FKBP
  Vector type: Mammalian Expression
Growth in bacteria
  Bacterial resistance: Ampicillin, 100 μg/mL
  Growth temperature: 37°C
  Growth strain: NEB Stable
  Copy number: High Copy
Gene/Insert
  Gene/Insert name: Pex3
  Species: M. musculus (mouse)
  Insert size (bp): 144
  Entrez Gene: Pex3 (a.k.a. 1700014F15Rik, 2810027F19Rik, 2900010N04Rik)
  Promoter: Chicken Beta actin
  Tag / fusion protein: tdTom-FKBP (C terminal on insert)
  Cloning method: Restriction Enzyme; 5′ cloning site Unknown (unknown if destroyed)
Terms and licenses: Academic/Nonprofit Terms; Industry Terms: Not Available to Industry
Depositor comments: pBa vector is susceptable to recombination and should not be grown in fast growing bacteria or cloned using recombination.
How to cite: pBa.PEX 1-42-tdTM-FKBP was a gift from Marvin Bentley (Addgene plasmid # 224415 ; http://n2t.net/addgene:224415 ; RRID:Addgene_224415)
