>Addgene plasmid #224415 | pBa.PEX 1-42-tdTM-FKBP | depositor partial sequence | sequence record 439553 | PEX3
ATGCTGAGATCAATGTGGAATTTTCTGAAACGTCACAAAAAGAAATGCATCTTCCTGGGCACAGTCCTCG
GAGGAGTATATATCCTGGGAAAATATGGACAGAAAAAAATTAGAGAAATACAAGAAGCCGATCCTAGGCC
TACC
